>Addgene plasmid #161897 | pDest-312 (attR4-attR3) | addgene full sequence | sequence record 327170 | Addgene NGS Result
TCGCGCGTTTCGGTGATGACGGTGAAAACCTCTGACACATGCAGCTCCCGGAGACGGTCACAGCTTGTCT
GTAAGCGGATGCCGGGAGCAGACAAGCCCGTCAGGGCGCGTCAGCGGGTGTTGGCGGGTGTCGGGGCTGG
CTTAACTATGCGGCATCAGAGCAGATTGTACTGAGAGTGCACCATATGCGGTGTGAAATACCGCACAGAT
GCGTAAGGAGAAAATACCGCATCAGGCGCCATTCGCCATTCAGGCTGCGCAACTGTTGGGAAGGGCGATC
GGTGCGGGCCTCTTCGCTATTACGCCAGCTGGCGAAAGGGGGATGTGCTGCAAGGCGATTAAGTTGGGTA
ACGCCAGGGTTTTCCCAGTCACGACGTTGTAAAACGACGGCCAGTGAATTCGAGATCAACTTTGTATAGA
AAAGTTGAACGAGAAACGTAAAATGATATAAATATCAATATATTAAATTAGATTTTGCATAAAAAACAGA
CTACATAATACTGTAAAACACAACATATCCAGTCACTATGGTCGACCTGCAGACTGGCTGTGTATAAGGG
AGCCTGACATTTATATTCCCCAGAACATCAGGTTAATGGCGTTTTTGATGTCATTTTCGCGGTGGCTGAG
ATCAGCCACTTCTTCCCCGATAACGGAGACCGGCACACTGGCCATATCGGTGGTCATCATGCGCCAGCTT
TCATCCCCGATATGCACCACCGGGTAAAGTTCACGGGGGACTTTATCTGACAGCAGACGTGCACTGGCCA
GGGGGATCACCATCCGTCGCCCGGGCGTGTCAATAATATCACTCTGTACATCCACAAACAGACGATAACG
GCTCTCTCTTTTATAGGTGTAAACCTTAAACTGCATTTCACCAGCCCCTGTTCTCGTCGGCAAAAGAGCC
GTTCATTTCAATAAACCGGGCGACCTCAGCCATCCCTTCCTGATTTTCCGCTTTCCAGCGTTCGGCACGC
AGACGACGGGCTTCATTCTGCATGGTTGTGCTTACCGAACCGGAGATATTGACATCATATATGCCTTGAG
CAACTGATAGCTGTCGCTGTCAACTGTCACTGTAATACGCTGCTTCATAGCATACCTCTTTTTGACATAC
TTCGGGTATACATATCAGTATATATTCTTATACCGCAAAAATCAGCGCGCAAATACGCATACTGTTATCT
GGCTTTTAGTAAGCCGGATCCTCTAGATTACGCCCCGCCTGCCACTCATCGCAGTACTGTTGTAATTCAT
TAAGCATTCTGCCGACATGGAAGCCATCACAAACGGCATGATGAACCTGAATCGCCAGCGGCATCAGCAC
CTTGTCGCCTTGCGTATAATATTTGCCCATGGTGAAAACGGGGGCGAAGAAGTTGTCCATATTGGCCACG
TTTAAATCAAAACTGGTGAAACTCACCCAGGGATTGGCTGAGACGAAAAACATATTCTCAATAAACCCTT
TAGGGAAATAGGCCAGGTTTTCACCGTAACACGCCACATCTTGCGAATATATGTGTAGAAACTGCCGGAA
ATCGTCGTGGTATTCACTCCAGAGCGATGAAAACGTTTCAGTTTGCTCATGGAAAACGGTGTAACAAGGG
TGAACACTATCCCATATCACCAGCTCACCGTCTTTCATTGCCATACGGAATTCCGGATGAGCATTCATCA
GGCGGGCAAGAATGTGAATAAAGGCCGGATAAAACTTGTGCTTATTTTTCTTTACGGTCTTTAAAAAGGC
CGTAATATCCAGCTGAACGGTCTGGTTATAGGTACATTGAGCAACTGACTGAAATGCCTCAAAATGTTCT
TTACGATGCCATTGGGATATATCAACGGTGGTATATCCAGTGATTTTTTTCTCCATTTTAGCTTCCTTAG
CTCCTGAAAATCTCGACGGATCCTAACTCAAAATCCACACATTATACGAGCCGGAAGCATAAAGTGTAAA
GCCTGGGGTGCCTAATGCGGCCGCCATAGTGACTGGATATGTTGTGTTTTACAGTATTATGTAGTCTGTT
TTTTATGCAAAATCTAATTTAATATATTGATATTTATATCATTTTACGTTTCTCGTTCAACTTTATTATA
CATAGTTGATCCTCTAGAGTCGACCTGCAGGCATGCAAGCTTGGCGTAATCATGGTCATAGCTGTTTCCT
GTGTGAAATTGTTATCCGCTCACAATTCCACACAACATACGAGCCGGAAGCATAAAGTGTAAAGCCTGGG
GTGCCTAATGAGTGAGCTAACTCACATTAATTGCGTTGCGCTCACTGCCCGCTTTCCAGTCGGGAAACCT
GTCGTGCCAGCTGCATTAATGAATCGGCCAACGCGCGGGGAGAGGCGGTTTGCGTATTGGGCGCTCTTCC
GCTTCCTCGCTCACTGACTCGCTGCGCTCGGTCGTTCGGCTGCGGCGAGCGGTATCAGCTCACTCAAAGG
CGGTAATACGGTTATCCACAGAATCAGGGGATAACGCAGGAAAGAACATGTAGCCTCGACTGTGCCTTCT
AGTTGCCAGCCATCTGTTGTTTGCCCCTCCCCCGTGCCTTCCTTGACCCTGGAAGGTGCCACTCCCACTG
TCCTTTCCTAATAAAATGAGGAAATTGCATCGCATTGTCTGAGTAGGTGTCATTCTATTCTGGGGGGTGG
GGTGGGGCAGGACAGCAAGGGGGAGGATTGGGAAGACAATAGCAGGCATGCTGGGGATGCGGTGGGCTCT
ATGGCTTCTGAGGCGGAAAGAACCAGCTGGGGAAGCTTCTACCGGGTAGGGGAGGCGCTTTTCCCAAGGC
AGTCTGGAGCATGCGCTTTAGCAGCCCCGCTGGGCACTTGGCGCTACACAAGTGGCCTCTGGCCTCGCAC
ACATTCCACATCCACCGGCCGGTAGGCGCCAACCGGCTCCGTTCTTTGGTGGCCCCTTCGCGCCACCTTC
TACTCCTCCCCTAGTCAGGAAGTTCCCCCCCGCCCCGCAGCTCGCGTCGTGCAGGACGTGACAAATGGAA
GTAGCACGTCTCACTAGTCTCGTGCAGATGGACAGCACCGCTGAGCAATGGAAGCGGGTAGGCCTTTGGG
GCAGCGGCCAATAGCAGCTTTGCTCCTTCGCTTTCTGGGCTCAGGGGCGGGCTCAGGGGCGGGGCGGGCG
CCCGAAGGTCCTCCGGAGGCCCGGCATTCTGCACGCTTCAAAAGCGCACGTCTGCCGCGCTGTTCTCCTC
TTCCTCATCTCCGGGCCTTTCGACCAGCTTACCATGACCGAGTACAAGCCCACGGTGCGCCTCGCCACCC
GCGACGACGTCCCCAGGGCCGTACGCACCCTCGCCGCCGCGTTCGCCGACTACCCCGCCACGCGCCACAC
CGTCGATCCGGACCGCCACATCGAGCGGGTCACCGAGCTGCAAGAACTCTTCCTCACGCGCGTCGGGCTC
GACATCGGCAAGGTGTGGGTCGCGGACGACGGCGCCGCGGTGGCGGTCTGGACCACGCCGGAGAGCGTCG
AAGCGGGGGCGGTGTTCGCCGAGATCGGCCCGCGCATGGCCGAGTTGAGCGGTTCCCGGCTGGCCGCGCA
GCAACAGATGGAAGGCCTCCTGGCGCCGCACCGGCCCAAGGAGCCCGCGTGGTTCCTGGCCACCGTCGGC
GTCTCGCCCGACCACCAGGGCAAGGGTCTGGGCAGCGCCGTCGTGCTCCCCGGAGTGGAGGCGGCCGAGC
GCGCCGGGGTGCCCGCCTTCCTGGAGACCTCCGCGCCCCGCAACCTCCCCTTCTACGAGCGGCTCGGCTT
CACCGTCACCGCCGACGTCGAGGTGCCCGAAGGACCGCGCACCTGGTGCATGACCCGCAAGCCCGGTGCC
TGACGCCCGCCCCACGACCCGCAGCGCCCGACCGAAAGGAGCGCACGACCCCATGCATCGTAGAATTCCG
GACTTGACTCATGCTTGTTTCACTTTCACATGGAATTTCCCAGTTATGAAATTAATAAAAATCAATGGTT
TCCACATCTCTCAGTGCCTCTATCTGGAGGCCAGGTAGGGCTGGCCTTGGGGGAGGGGGAGGCCAGAATG
ACTCCAAGAGCTACAGGAAGGCAGGTCAGAGACCCCAAGCTTGAATTCACATGTGAGCAAAAGGCCAGCA
AAAGGCCAGGAACCGTAAAAAGGCCGCGTTGCTGGCGTTTTTCCATAGGCTCCGCCCCCCTGACGAGCAT
CACAAAAATCGACGCTCAAGTCAGAGGTGGCGAAACCCGACAGGACTATAAAGATACCAGGCGTTTCCCC
CTGGAAGCTCCCTCGTGCGCTCTCCTGTTCCGACCCTGCCGCTTACCGGATACCTGTCCGCCTTTCTCCC
TTCGGGAAGCGTGGCGCTTTCTCATAGCTCACGCTGTAGGTATCTCAGTTCGGTGTAGGTCGTTCGCTCC
AAGCTGGGCTGTGTGCACGAACCCCCCGTTCAGCCCGACCGCTGCGCCTTATCCGGTAACTATCGTCTTG
AGTCCAACCCGGTAAGACACGACTTATCGCCACTGGCAGCAGCCACTGGTAACAGGATTAGCAGAGCGAG
GTATGTAGGCGGTGCTACAGAGTTCTTGAAGTGGTGGCCTAACTACGGCTACACTAGAAGAACAGTATTT
GGTATCTGCGCTCTGCTGAAGCCAGTTACCTTCGGAAAAAGAGTTGGTAGCTCTTGATCCGGCAAACAAA
CCACCGCTGGTAGCGGTGGTTTTTTTGTTTGCAAGCAGCAGATTACGCGCAGAAAAAAAGGATCTCAAGA
AGATCCTTTGATCTTTTCTACGGGGTCTGACGCTCAGTGGAACGAAAACTCACGTTAAGGGATTTTGGTC
ATGAGATTATCAAAAAGGATCTTCACCTAGATCCTTTTAAATTAAAAATGAAGTTTTAAATCAATCTAAA
GTATATATGAGTAAACTTGGTCTGACAGTTACCAATGCTTAATCAGTGAGGCACCTATCTCAGCGATCTG
TCTATTTCGTTCATCCATAGTTGCCTGACTCCCCGTCGTGTAGATAACTACGATACGGGAGGGCTTACCA
TCTGGCCCCAGTGCTGCAATGATACCGCGAGACCCACGCTCACCGGCTCCAGATTTATCAGCAATAAACC
AGCCAGCCGGAAGGGCCGAGCGCAGAAGTGGTCCTGCAACTTTATCCGCCTCCATCCAGTCTATTAATTG
TTGCCGGGAAGCTAGAGTAAGTAGTTCGCCAGTTAATAGTTTGCGCAACGTTGTTGCCATTGCTACAGGC
ATCGTGGTGTCACGCTCGTCGTTTGGTATGGCTTCATTCAGCTCCGGTTCCCAACGATCAAGGCGAGTTA
CATGATCCCCCATGTTGTGCAAAAAAGCGGTTAGCTCCTTCGGTCCTCCGATCGTTGTCAGAAGTAAGTT
GGCCGCAGTGTTATCACTCATGGTTATGGCAGCACTGCATAATTCTCTTACTGTCATGCCATCCGTAAGA
TGCTTTTCTGTGACTGGTGAGTACTCAACCAAGTCATTCTGAGAATAGTGTATGCGGCGACCGAGTTGCT
CTTGCCCGGCGTCAATACGGGATAATACCGCGCCACATAGCAGAACTTTAAAAGTGCTCATCATTGGAAA
ACGTTCTTCGGGGCGAAAACTCTCAAGGATCTTACCGCTGTTGAGATCCAGTTCGATGTAACCCACTCGT
GCACCCAACTGATCTTCAGCATCTTTTACTTTCACCAGCGTTTCTGGGTGAGCAAAAACAGGAAGGCAAA
ATGCCGCAAAAAAGGGAATAAGGGCGACACGGAAATGTTGAATACTCATACTCTTCCTTTTTCAATATTA
TTGAAGCATTTATCAGGGTTATTGTCTCATGAGCGGATACATATTTGAATGTATTTAGAAAAATAAACAA
ATAGGGGTTCCGCGCACATTTCCCCGAAAAGTGCCACCTGACGTCTAAGAAACCATTATTATCATGACAT
TAACCTATAAAAATAGGCGTATCACGAGGCCCTTTCGTC
Features (pLannotate 1.2.2; 25 found; start..end, strand, type, name):
    137..236     +  misc_feature   bom (fragment): basis of mobility region from pBR322
    242..399     -  CDS            lacZα (fragment): LacZα fragment of β-galactosidase; lacZ fragment
    407..427     +  protein_bind   attB4: mutant version of attB; core recombination site for the Gateway® BP reaction BP Clonase™
    411..530     +  protein_bind   attR1: mutant version of attR; recombination site for the Gateway® LR reaction LR Clonase™
    571..876     -  CDS            ccdB: CcdB, a bacterial toxin that poisons DNA gyrase; ccdB; Plasmids containing the ccdB gene cannot be propagated in standard E. coli strains.
    881..1039    -  CDS            ccdA (fragment): CCDA_ECO57 - Also known as H, letA. Experimental evidence at protein level: Swiss-Prot protein existence level 1. Antitoxin component of a type II toxin-antitoxin (TA) system which inhibits the post-segregational killing (PSK) of plasmid-free cells, also referred to as a plasmid addiction system. Binds to and blocks the activity of CcdB; will also remove bound CcdB protein from the CcdB-GyrA complex by forming a CcdA-CcdB complex, a process termed rejuvenation. Functions as a transcriptional corepressor for the ccdAB operon, repression also requires CcdB (By similarity). From Escherichia coli
   1196..1876    -  CDS            CmR: chloramphenicol acetyltransferase confers resistance to chloramphenicol
   1877..1906    -  promoter       cat promoter (fragment): promoter of the E. coli cat gene encoding chloramphenicol acetyltransferase
   1930..1960    -  promoter       lac UV5 promoter: E. coli lac promoter with an "up" mutation
   1985..2108    -  protein_bind   attR3: mutant version of attR; recombination site for the Gateway® LR reaction LR Clonase™
   2108..2142    +  misc_feature   MCS (fragment): pUC18/19 multiple cloning site
   2179..2195    -  protein_bind   lac operator: The lac repressor binds to the lac operator to inhibit transcription in E. coli. This inhibition can be relieved by adding lactose or isopropyl-β-D-thiogalactopyranoside (IPTG). lac repressor encoded by lacI
   2203..2233    -  promoter       lac promoter: promoter for the E. coli lac operon
   2248..2269    -  protein_bind   CAP binding site: CAP binding activates transcription in the presence of cAMP. E. coli catabolite activator protein
   2282..2374    -  CDS            lacI (fragment): lac repressor; lacI; The lac repressor binds to the lac operator to inhibit transcription in E. coli. This inhibition can be relieved by adding lactose or isopropyl-β-D-thiogalactopyranoside (IPTG).
   2376..2501    -  rep_origin     RSF ori (fragment): Plasmids containing the RSF 1030 origin of replication can be propagated in E. coli cells that contain additional plasmids with compatible origins.
   2510..2734    +  polyA_signal   bGH poly(A) signal: bovine growth hormone polyadenylation signal
   2738..2764    +  promoter       SV40 promoter (fragment): SV40 enhancer and early promoter
   2774..3124    +  promoter       PGK promoter (fragment): mouse phosphoglycerate kinase 1 promoter
   3117..3242    +  promoter       PGK promoter (fragment): mouse phosphoglycerate kinase 1 promoter
   3254..3853    +  CDS            PuroR: puromycin N-acetyltransferase; pac from Streptomyces alboniger; confers resistance to puromycin
   4170..4758    -  rep_origin     ori: high-copy-number ColE1/pMB1/pBR322/pUC origin of replication
   4929..5789    -  CDS            AmpR: β-lactamase; bla; confers resistance to ampicillin, carbenicillin, and related antibiotics
   5790..5894    -  promoter       AmpR promoter: bla
   5989..35      +  CDS            rop (fragment) (across the origin): Rop protein, which maintains plasmids at low copy number; rop
