[The description below was written by a language model from this plasmid's Addgene catalogue record and pLannotate feature annotations shown in this document.]
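Description:
pDest-312 (attR4-attR3) is an empty Multisite Gateway destination vector for mammalian protein expression, built on a pUC19 backbone and about 6 kb in size. It replicates in E. coli from the high-copy ColE1/pUC origin and carries an ampicillin resistance gene (β-lactamase with its own promoter). The Gateway cassette adds a second bacterial marker, chloramphenicol acetyltransferase, alongside the ccdB gyrase toxin and a ccdA fragment. Because ccdB kills standard laboratory strains, the unrecombined vector is maintained in the ccdB-tolerant strain DB3.1 under both ampicillin and chloramphenicol selection.

The cassette is flanked by the two recombination sites named in the construct. The automated annotation labels one as attR3 and the other as attR1 with an overlapping attB4 core, which is consistent with the attR4 site in the catalogue name. In an LR Clonase reaction, compatible entry clones replace the CmR-ccdB segment, so that several elements can be assembled in a defined order; loss of ccdB provides counter-selection for recombinants in ordinary E. coli.

No mammalian promoter is annotated upstream of the cassette, so the promoter driving the gene of interest is presumably supplied by one of the entry clones, although the record does not say so. A bovine growth hormone polyadenylation signal is annotated downstream of the cassette, separated from it by residual lac and backbone fragments. It is followed by a mouse PGK promoter driving puromycin N-acetyltransferase, which allows puromycin selection of transfected mammalian cells. The associated publication concerns combinatorial assembly of clone libraries by site-specific recombination.
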