Addgene plasmid #161897: pDest-312 (attR4-attR3)
Purpose: (Empty Backbone) Multisite Gateway (attR4-attR3) vector for mammalian protein expression
Depositing lab: Dominic Esposito. Depositing organization: National Cancer Institute (NCI). Publication: Combinatorial assembly of clone libraries using site-specific recombination. Wall VE, Garvey LA, Mehalko JL, Procter LV, Esposito D. Methods Mol Biol. 2014;1116:193-208. doi: 10.1007/978-1-62703-764-8_14. PubMed 24395366.
Backbone
  Vector backbone: pUC19
  Vector type: Mammalian Expression
  Selectable markers: Puromycin
Growth in bacteria
  Bacterial resistance: Chloramphenicol and Ampicillin, 25 & 100 μg/mL
  Growth temperature: 37°C
  Growth strain: DB3.1
  Copy number: High Copy
Gene/Insert
  Gene/Insert name: None
Terms and licenses: Academic/Nonprofit Terms; Industry Terms: Not Available to Industry
How to cite: pDest-312 (attR4-attR3) was a gift from Dominic Esposito (Addgene plasmid # 161897 ; http://n2t.net/addgene:161897 ; RRID:Addgene_161897)
